>Addgene plasmid #25487 | SIRT5 | addgene full sequence | sequence record 203224 | Addgene NGS Result
TAATACGACTCACTATAGGGGAATTGTGAGCGGATAACAATTCCCCTCTAGAAATAATTTTGTTTAACTT
TAAGAAGGAGATATACCATGGGCAGCAGCCATCATCATCATCATCACAGCAGCGGCCTGGTTCCGCGTGG
TAGTGCTCGGCCAAGTTCAAGTATGGCAGATTTTCGAAAGTTTTTTGCAAAAGCAAAGCACATAGTCATC
ATCTCAGGAGCTGGTGTTAGTGCAGAAAGTGGTGTTCCGACCTTCAGAGGAGCTGGAGGTTATTGGAGAA
AATGGCAAGCCCAGGACCTGGCGACTCCCCTGGCCTTTGCCCACAACCCGTCCCGGGTGTGGGAGTTCTA
CCACTACCGGCGGGAGGTCATGGGGAGCAAGGAGCCCAACGCCGGGCACCGCGCCATAGCCGAGTGTGAG
ACCCGGCTGGGCAAGCAGGGCCGGCGAGTCGTGGTCATCACCCAGAACATCGATGAGCTGCACCGCAAGG
CTGGCACCAAGAACCTTCTGGAGATCCATGGTAGCTTATTTAAAACTCGATGTACCTCTTGTGGAGTTGT
GGCTGAGAATTACAAGAGTCCAATTTGTCCAGCTTTATCAGGAAAAGGTGCTCCAGAACCTGGAACTCAA
GATGCCAGCATCCCAGTTGAGAAACTTCCCCGGTGTGAAGAGGCAGGCTGCGGGGGCTTGCTGCGACCTC
ATGTCGTGTGGTTTGGAGAAAACCTGGATCCTGCCATTCTGGAGGAGGTTGACAGAGAGCTCGCCCACTG
TGATTTATGTCTAGTGGTGGGCACTTCCTCTGTGGTGTACCCAGCAGCCATGTTTGCCCCCCAGGTGGCT
GCCAGGGGCGTGCCAGTGGCTGAATTTAACACGGAGACCACCCCAGCTACGAACAGATTCAGGTTTCATT
TCCAGGGACCCTGTGGAACGACTCTTCCTGAAGCCCTTGCCTGATGACGAAGCTTGCGGCCGCACTCGAG
CACCACCACCACCACCACTGAGATCCGGCTGCTAACAAAGCCCGAAAGGAAGCTGAGTTGGCTGCTGCCA
CCGCTGAGCAATAACTAGCATAACCCCTTGGGGCCTCTAAACGGGTCTTGAGGGGTTTTTTGCTGAAAGG
AGGAACTATATCCGGATTGGCGAATGGG
[124 nt withheld, positions 1149-1272]
C
[91 nt withheld, positions 1274-1364]
A
[49 nt withheld, positions 1366-1414]
CCTTTGACGTTGGAGTCCACGTTCTTT
[37 nt withheld, positions 1442-1478]
ACCCTATCTCGGTCTATTCTTTTGATTTATAAGGGATTTTGCCGATTTCGGCCTATTGGTTAAAAAATGA
GCTGATTTAACAAAAATTTAACGCGAATTTTAACAAAATATTAACGCTTACAATTTAGGTGGCACTTTTC
GGGGAAATGTGCGCGGAACCCCTATTTGTTTATTTTTCTAAATACATTCAAATATGTATCCGCTCATGAA
TTAATTCTTAGAAAAACTCATCGAGCATCAAATGAAACTGCAATTTATTCATATCAGGATTATCAATACC
ATATTTTTGAAAAAGCCGTTTCTGTAATGAAGGAGAAAACTCACCGAGGCAGTTCCATAGGATGGCAAGA
TCCTGGTATCGGTCTGCGATTCCGACTCGTCCAACATCAATACAACCTATTAATTTCCCCTCGTCAAAAA
TAAGGTTATCAAGTGAGAAATCACCATGAGTGACGACTGAATCCGGTGAGAATGGCAAAAGTTTATGCAT
TTCTTTCCAGACTTGTTCAACAGGCCAGCCATTACGCTCGTCATCAAAATCACTCGCATCAACCAAACCG
TTATTCATTCGTGATTGCGCCTGAGCGAGACGAAATACGCGATCGCTGTTAAAAGGACAATTACAAACAG
GAATCGAATGCAACCGGCGCAGGAACACTGCCAGCGCATCAACAATATTTTCACCTGAATCAGGATATTC
TTCTAATACCTGGAATGCTGTTTTCCCGGGGATCGCAGTGGTGAGTAACCATGCATCATCAGGAGTACGG
ATAAAATGCTTGATGGTCGGAAGAGGCATAAATTCCGTCAGCCAGTTTAGTCTGACCATCTCATCTGTAA
CATCATTGGCAACGCTACCTTTGCCATGTTTCAGAAACAACTCTGGCGCATCGGGCTTCCCATACAATCG
ATAGATTGTCGCACCTGATTGCCCGACATTATCGCGAGCCCATTTATACCCATATAAATCAGCATCCATG
TTGGAATTTAATCGCGGCCTAGAGCAAGACGTTTCCCGTTGAATATGGCTCATAACACCCCTTGTATTAC
TGTTTATGTAAGCAGACAGTTTTATTGTTCATGACCAAAATCCCTTAACGTGAGTTTTCGTTCCACTGAG
CGTCAGACCCCGTAGAAAAGATCAAAGGATCTTCTTGAGATCCTTTTTTTCTGCGCGTAATCTGCTGCTT
GCAAACAAAAAAACCACCGCTACCAGCGGTGGTTTGTTTGCCGGATCAAGAGCTACCAACTCTTTTTCCG
AAGGTAACTGGCTTCAGCAGAGCGCAGATACCAAATACTGTCCTTCTAGTGTAGCCGTAGTTAGGCCACC
ACTTCAAGAACTCTGTAGCACCGCCTACATACCTCGCTCTGCTAATCCTGTTACCAGTGGCTGCTGCCAG
TGGCGATAAGTCGTGTCTTACCGGGTTGGACTCAAGACGATAGTTACCGGATAAGGCGCAGCGGTCGGGC
TGAACGGGGGGTTCGTGCACACAGCCCAGCTTGGAGCGAACGACCTACACCGAACTGAGATACCTACAGC
GTGAGCTATGAGAAAGCGCCACGCTTCCCGAAGGGAGAAAGGCGGACAGGTATCCGGTAAGCGGCAGGGT
CGGAACAGGAGAGCGCACGAGGGAGCTTCCAGGGGGAAACGCCTGGTATCTTTATAGTCCTGTCGGGTTT
CGCCACCTCTGACTTGAGCGTCGATTTTTGTGATGCTCGTCAGGGGGGCGGAGCCTATGGAAAAACGCCA
GCAACGCGGCCTTTTTACGGTTCCTGGCCTTTTGCTGGCCTTTTGCTCACATGTTCTTTCCTGCGTTATC
CCCTGATTCTGTGGATAACCGTATTACCGCCTTTGAGTGAGCTGATACCGCTCGCCGCAGCCGAACGACC
GAGCGCAGCGAGTCAGTGAGCGAGGAAGCGGAAGAGCGCCTGATGCGGTATTTTCTCCTTACGCATCTGT
GCGGTATTTCACACCGCAATGGTGCACTCTCAGTACAATCTGCTCTGATGCCGCATAGTTAAGCCAGTAT
ACACTCCGCTATCGCTACGTGACTGGGTCATGGCTGCGCCCCGACACCCGCCAACACCCGCTGACGCGCC
CTGACGGGCTTGTCTGCTCCCGGCATCCGCTTACAGACAAGCTGTGACCGTCTCCGGGAGCTGCATGTGT
CAGAGGTTTTCACCGTCATCACCGAAACGCGCGAGGCAGCTGCGGTAAAGCTCATCAGCGTGGTCGTGAA
GCGATTCACAGATGTCTGCCTGTTCATCCGCGTCCAGCTCGTTGAGTTTCTCCAGAAGCGTTAATGTCTG
GCTTCTGATAAAGCGGGCCATGTTAAGGGCGGTTTTTTCCTGTTTGGTCACTGATGCCTCCGTGTAAGGG
GGATTTCTGTTCATGGGGGTAATGATACCGATGAAACGAGAGAGGATGCTCACGATACGGGTTACTGATG
ATGAACATGCCCGGTTACTGGAACGTTGTGAGGGTAAACAACTGGCGGTATGGATGCGGCGGGACCAGAG
AAAAATCACTCAGGGTCAATGCCAGCGCTTCGTTAATACAGATGTAGGTGTTCCACAGGGTAGCCAGCAG
CATCCTGCGATGCAGATCCGGAACATAATGGTGCAGGGCGCTGACTTCCGCGTTTCCAGACTTTACGAAA
CACGGAAACCGAAGACCATTCATGTTGTTGCTCAGGTCGCAGACGTTTTGCAGCAGCAGTCGCTTCACGT
TCGCTCGCGTATCGGTGATTCATTCTGCTAACCAGTAAGGCAACCCCGCCAGCCTAGCCGGGTCCTCAAC
GACAGGAGCACGATCATGCGCACCCGTGGGGCCGCCATGCCGGCGATAATGGCCTGCTTCTCGCCGAAAC
GTTTGGTGGCGGGACCAGTGACGAAGGCTTGAGCGAGGGCGTGCAAGATTCCGAATACCGCAAGCGACAG
GCCGATCATCGTCGCGCTCCAGCGAAAGCGGTCCTCGCCGAAAATGACCCAGAGCGCTGCCGGCACCTGT
CCTACGAGTTGCATGATAAAGAAGACAGTCATAAGTGCGGCGACGATAGTCATGCCCCGCGCCCACCGGA
AGGAGCTGACTGGGTTGAAGGCTCTCAAGGGCATCGGTCGAGATCCCGGTGCCTAATGAGTGAGCTAACT
TACATTAATTGCGTTGCGCTCACTGCCCGCTTTCCAGTCGGGAAACCTGTCGTGCCAGCTGCATTAATGA
ATCGGCCAACGCGCGGGGAGAGGCGGTTTGCGTATTGGGCGCCAGGGTGGTTTTTCTTTTCACCAGTGAG
ACGGGCAACAGCTGATTGCCCTTCACCGCCTGGCCCTGAGAGAGTTGCAGCAAGCGGTCCACGCTGGTTT
GCCCCAGCAGGCGAAAATCCTGTTTGATGGTGGTTAACGGCGGGATATAACATGAGCTGTCTTCGGTATC
GTCGTATCCCACTACCGAGATATCCGCACCAACGCGCAGCCCGGACTCGGTAATGGCGCGCATTGCGCCC
AGCGCCATCTGATCGTTGGCAACCAGCATCGCAGTGGGAACGATGCCCTCATTCAGCATTTGCATGGTTT
GTTGAAAACCGGACATGGCACTCCAGTCGCCTTCCCGTTCCGCTATCGGCTGAATTTGATTGCGAGTGAG
ATATTTATGCCAGCCAGCCAGACGCAGACGCGCCGAGACAGAACTTAATGGGCCCGCTAACAGCGCGATT
TGCTGGTGACCCAATGCGACCAGATGCTCCACGCCCAGTCGCGTACCGTCTTCATGGGAGAAAATAATAC
TGTTGATGGGTGTCTGGTCAGAGACATCAAGAAATAACGCCGGAACATTAGTGCAGGCAGCTTCCACAGC
AATGGCATCCTGGTCATCCAGCGGATAGTTAATGATCAGCCCACTGACGCGTTGCGCGAGAAGATTGTGC
ACCGCCGCTTTACAGGCTTCGACGCCGCTTCGTTCTACCATCGACACCACCACGCTGGCACCCAGTTGAT
CGGCGCGAGATTTAATCGCCGCGACAATTTGCGACGGCGCGTGCAGGGCCAGACTGGAGGTGGCAACGCC
AATCAGCAACGACTGTTTGCCCGCCAGTTGTTGTGCCACGCGGTTGGGAATGTAATTCAGCTCCGCCATC
GCCGCTTCCACTTTTTCCCGCGTTTTCGCAGAAACGTGGCTGGCCTGGTTCACCACGCGGGAAACGGTCT
GATAAGAGACACCGGCATACTCTGCGACATCGTATAACGTTACTGGTTTCACATTCACCACCCTGAATTG
ACTCTCTTCCGGGCGCTATCATGCCATACCGCGAAAGGTTTTGCGCCATTCGATGGTGTCCGGGATCTCG
ACGCTCTCCCTTATGCGACTCCTGCATTAGGAAGCAGCCCAGTAGTAGGTTGAGGCCGTTGAGCACCGCC
GCCGCAAGGAATGGTGCATGCAAGGAGATGGCGCCCAACAGTCCCCCGGCCACGGGGCCTGCCACCATAC
CCACGCCGAAACAAGCGCTCATGAGCCCGAAGTGGCGAGCCCGATCTTCCCCATCGGTGATGTCGGCGAT
ATAGGCGCCAGCAACCGCACCTGTGGCGCCGGTGATGCCGGCCACGATGCGTCCGGCGTAGAGGATCGAG
ATCTCGATCCCGCGAAAT
Features (pLannotate 1.2.2; 20 found; start..end, strand, type, name):
      1..19      +  promoter       T7 promoter: promoter for bacteriophage T7 RNA polymerase
     20..44      +  protein_bind   lac operator: The lac repressor binds to the lac operator to inhibit transcription in E. coli. This inhibition can be relieved by adding lactose or isopropyl-β-D-thiogalactopyranoside (IPTG). lac repressor encoded by lacI
     59..81      +  RBS            RBS: efficient ribosome binding site from bacteriophage T7 gene 10 (Olins and Rangwala, 1989)
    100..116     +  CDS            capTEV™ (fragment): composite tag for in vivo biotinylation, TEV protease cleavage, and 6xHis tagging
    145..951     +  CDS            SIRT5 (fragment): SIR5_HUMAN - Also known as SIR2L5. Experimental evidence at protein level: Swiss-Prot protein existence level 1. NAD-dependent lysine demalonylase, desuccinylase and deglutarylase that specifically removes malonyl, succinyl and glutaryl groups on target proteins (PubMed:21908771, PubMed:22076378, PubMed:24703693, PubMed:29180469). Activates CPS1 and contributes to the regulation of blood ammonia levels during prolonged fasting: acts by mediating desuccinylation and deglutarylation of CPS1, thereby increasing CPS1 activity in response to elevated NAD levels during fasting (PubMed:22076378, PubM
    981..998     +  CDS            9xHis (fragment): 9xHis affinity tag
   1008..1057    +  CDS            SET1 (fragment): solubility-enhancement tag derived from T7 phage gene 10B
   1065..1112    +  terminator     T7 terminator: transcription terminator for bacteriophage T7 RNA polymerase
   1149..1577    +  rep_origin     f1 ori (sequence partly withheld): f1 bacteriophage origin of replication; arrow indicates direction of (+) strand synthesis
   1630..1687    +  promoter       AmpR promoter (fragment): bla
   1696..2511    -  CDS            KanR: aminoglycoside phosphotransferase; aph(3')-Ia; confers resistance to kanamycin in bacteria or G418 (Geneticin®) in eukaryotes
   2633..3221    +  rep_origin     ori: high-copy-number ColE1/pMB1/pBR322/pUC origin of replication
   3407..3546    -  misc_feature   bom: basis of mobility region from pBR322
   3648..3839    -  CDS            rop: Rop protein, which maintains plasmids at low copy number; rop
   3856..4236    +  CDS            YPB1_ECOLX: Protein predicted: Swiss-Prot protein existence level 4. From Escherichia coli.
   4308..4599    -  CDS            TcR (fragment): tetracycline efflux protein; tet; confers resistance to tetracycline
   4614..4635    -  protein_bind   CAP binding site: CAP binding activates transcription in the presence of cAMP. E. coli catabolite activator protein
   4648..5730    -  CDS            lacI: lac repressor; lacI; The lac repressor binds to the lac operator to inhibit transcription in E. coli. This inhibition can be relieved by adding lactose or isopropyl-β-D-thiogalactopyranoside (IPTG).
   5731..5808    -  promoter       lacI promoter: lacI
   5816..6095    -  CDS            TcR (fragment): tetracycline efflux protein; tet; confers resistance to tetracycline
