[The description below was written by a language model from this plasmid's Addgene catalogue record and pLannotate feature annotations shown in this document.]
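Description:
SIRT5 is a bacterial expression plasmid built on the pET28a-LIC backbone from a structural genomics programme, carrying an 807 bp fragment of human SIRT5 (sirtuin 5 isoform 1, also called SIR2L5). SIRT5 is an NAD-dependent lysine demalonylase, desuccinylase and deglutarylase. The record states the construct was made for structure determination and may not encode the full open reading frame, which agrees with the feature table annotating the insert as a SIRT5 fragment. It is linked to deposited crystal structures of the protein.

Expression follows the standard pET design. A T7 promoter with an adjacent lac operator and the T7 gene 10 ribosome binding site drives the coding region, and a T7 terminator closes the unit. The plasmid-borne lacI gene supplies repressor, so transcription is held off until induction with IPTG in a host that provides T7 RNA polymerase. The catalogue lists an N-terminal His tag for affinity purification. The short upstream match annotated as a capTEV fragment most likely reflects this His-tag region. A second His-type fragment and a small T7 gene 10-derived match lie downstream of the insert, as is typical of pET28 vectors, but the record does not state whether they are translated.

The plasmid is selected with kanamycin through the aph(3')-Ia gene and replicates from a pBR322-type origin with bom and rop, consistent with the low copy number listed. An f1 origin is also present, and the tetracycline-resistance fragments are backbone remnants. The sequenced plasmid is 6,116 nt, shorter than the 7,328 bp listed for the empty backbone. The record does not explain this difference, though LIC vectors often carry a stuffer that is replaced on cloning.
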