Addgene plasmid #25487: SIRT5
Purpose: Bacterial expression for structure determination; may not be full ORF
Depositing lab: Cheryl Arrowsmith. Depositing organization: University of Toronto.
Backbone
  Vector backbone: pET28a-LIC
  Backbone manufacturer: SGC
  Backbone size w/o insert (bp): 7328
  Vector type: Bacterial Expression
Growth in bacteria
  Bacterial resistance: Kanamycin, 50 μg/mL
  Growth temperature: 37°C
  Growth strain: DH5alpha
  Copy number: Low Copy
Gene/Insert
  Gene/Insert name: SIRT5 (alt names: PDB ID: 2B4Y, 2NYR (supersedes 2FZQ); Sirtuin 5 isoform 1; SIR2L5)
  Species: H. sapiens (human)
  Insert size (bp): 807
  Entrez Gene: SIRT5 (a.k.a. SIR2L5)
  Tag / fusion protein: His (N terminal on insert)
  Cloning method: Restriction Enzyme
  Sequencing primers: 5′ T7; 3′ T7-term
Terms and licenses: Academic/Nonprofit Terms; Industry Terms: Not Available to Industry
Depositor comments: PDB ID: 2B4Y, 2NYR (supersedes 2FZQ) https://www.rcsb.org/structure/2NYR SGC links: https://www.thesgc.org/structures/2B4Y/ https://www.thesgc.org/structures/2NYR/
How to cite: SIRT5 was a gift from Cheryl Arrowsmith (Addgene plasmid # 25487 ; http://n2t.net/addgene:25487 ; RRID:Addgene_25487)
