>Addgene plasmid #25487 | SIRT5 | depositor partial sequence | sequence record 11891 | Author sequence
GCTCGGCCAAGTTCAAGTATGGCAGATTTTCGAAAGTTTTTTGCAAAAGCAAAGCACATAGTCATCATCT
CAGGAGCTGGTGTTAGTGCAGAAAGTGGTGTTCCGACCTTCAGAGGAGCTGGAGGTTATTGGAGAAAATG
GCAAGCCCAGGACCTGGCGACTCCCCTGGCCTTTGCCCACAACCCGTCCCGGGTGTGGGAGTTCTACCAC
TACCGGCGGGAGGTCATGGGGAGCAAGGAGCCCAACGCCGGGCACCGCGCCATAGCCGAGTGTGAGACCC
GGCTGGGCAAGCAGGGCCGGCGAGTCGTGGTCATCACCCAGAACATCGATGAGCTGCACCGCAAGGCTGG
CACCAAGAACCTTCTGGAGATCCATGGTAGCTTATTTAAAACTCGATGTACCTCTTGTGGAGTTGTGGCT
GAGAATTACAAGAGTCCAATTTGTCCAGCTTTATCAGGAAAAGGTGCTCCAGAACCTGGAACTCAAGATG
CCAGCATCCCAGTTGAGAAACTTCCCCGGTGTGAAGAGGCAGGCTGCGGGGGCTTGCTGCGACCTCATGT
CGTGTGGTTTGGAGAAAACCTGGATCCTGCCATTCTGGAGGAGGTTGACAGAGAGCTCGCCCACTGTGAT
TTATGTCTAGTGGTGGGCACTTCCTCTGTGGTGTACCCAGCAGCCATGTTTGCCCCCCAGGTGGCTGCCA
GGGGCGTGCCAGTGGCTGAATTTAACACGGAGACCACCCCAGCTACGAACAGATTCAGGTTTCATTTCCA
GGGACCCTGTGGAACGACTCTTCCTGAAGCCCTTGCC
