>Addgene plasmid #25487 | SIRT5 | addgene partial sequence | sequence record 31467 | 25487 with T7
CTTTAAGAAGGAGATATACCATGGGCAGCAGCCATCATCATCATCATCACAGCAGCGGCCTGGTTCCGCG
TGGTAGTGCTCGGCCAAGTTCAAGTATGGCAGATTTTCGAAAGTTTTTTGCAAAAGCAAAGCACATAGTC
ATCATCTCAGGAGCTGGTGTTAGTGCAGAAAGTGGTGTTCCGACCTTCAGAGGAGCTGGAGGTTATTGGA
GAAAATGGCAAGCCCAGGACCTGGCGACTCCCCTGGCCTTTGCCCACAACCCGTCCCGGGTGTGGGAGTT
CTACCACTACCGGCGGGAGGTCATGGGGAGCAAGGAGCCCAACGCCGGGCACCGCGCCATAGCCGAGTGT
GAGACCCGGCTGGGCAAGCAGGGCCGGCGAGTCGTGGTCATCACCCAGAACATCGATGAGCTGCACCGCA
AGGCTGGCACCAAGAACCTTCTGGAGATCCATGGTAGCTTATTTAAAACTCGATGTACCTCTTGTGGAGT
TGTGGCTGAGAATTACAAGAGTCCAATTTGTCCAGCTTTATCAGGAAAAGGTGCTCCAGAACCTGGAACT
CAAGATGCCAGCATCCCAGTTGAGAAACTTCCCCGGTGTGAAGAGGCAGGCTGCGGGGGCTTGCTGCGAC
CTCATGTCGTGTGGTTTGGAGAAAACCTGGATCCTGCCATTCTGGAGGAGGTTGACAGAGAGCTCGCCCA
CTGTGATTTATGTCTAGTGGTGGGCACTTCCTCTGTGGTGTACCCAGCAGCCATGTTTGCCCCCCAGGTG
GCTGCCAGGGGCGTGCCAGTGGCTGAATTTAACACGGAGACCACCCCAGCTACGAACAGATTCAGGTTTC
A
